Addgene plasmid #198843: pGL3-MTS-COX1-W25-R18-G1333N-UGI-Puro
Purpose: Employ DdCBE-mediated mtDNA editing to ablate mtProtein(COX1) by swapping Trp codon TGA with stop codon TAA in C6 cells
Depositing lab: Bin Shen. Depositing organization: Nanjing Medical University. Publication: A conditional knockout rat resource of mitochondrial protein-coding genes via a DdCBE-induced premature stop codon. Tan L, Qi X, Kong W, Jin J, Lu D, Zhang X, Wang Y, Wang S, Dong W, Shi X, Chen W, Wang J, Li K, Xie Y, Gao L, Guan F, Gao K, Li C, Wang C, Hu Z, Zhang L, Guo X, Shen B, Ma Y. Sci Adv. 2023 Apr 14;9(15):eadf2695. doi: 10.1126/sciadv.adf2695. Epub 2023 Apr 14. PubMed 37058569.
Backbone
  Vector backbone: pGL3
  Vector type: Mammalian Expression
Growth in bacteria
  Bacterial resistance: Ampicillin, 100 μg/mL
  Growth temperature: 37°C
  Growth strain: DH5alpha
  Copy number: High Copy
Gene/Insert
  Gene/Insert name: COX1-W25-R18 TALEN
  Species: R. norvegicus (rat)
  Cloning method: Gibson Cloning
Terms and licenses: Academic/Nonprofit Terms; Industry Terms: Not Available to Industry
Depositor comments: These plasmids may not be suitable for sequencing with NGS, because they contain RVD array. In our lab, we perform Sanger sequencing using the following primers: RVD seq Fwd TGACCGCAGTGGAGGCAGTG; RVD seq Rev TTCACTGCATCCAGCGCAGG
How to cite: pGL3-MTS-COX1-W25-R18-G1333N-UGI-Puro was a gift from Bin Shen (Addgene plasmid # 198843 ; http://n2t.net/addgene:198843 ; RRID:Addgene_198843)
