[The description below was written by a language model from this plasmid's Addgene catalogue record and pLannotate feature annotations shown in this document.]
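Description:
pGL3-MTS-COX1-W25-R18-G1333N-UGI-Puro is a mammalian expression plasmid on a pGL3 backbone that encodes one half of a DddA-derived cytosine base editor (DdCBE) directed at the rat mitochondrial COX1 gene. It is maintained in E. coli as a high-copy plasmid through a ColE1/pUC-type origin and is selected with ampicillin via the β-lactamase gene. The annotated sequence is about 7.5 kb.

The editor is transcribed from the CMV immediate-early enhancer and promoter, with a T7 promoter just upstream of the coding region, and terminates at a bovine growth hormone polyadenylation signal. The open reading frame is a fusion. Matches to Xanthomonas avrXa10 and avrBs3 mark the TALE N- and C-terminal scaffolds flanking the custom repeat (RVD) array, which itself is left unannotated. These are followed by a short fragment of the Burkholderia DddA double-stranded DNA cytidine deaminase, the G1333 N-terminal split half according to the name, and then the phage PBS2 uracil glycosylase inhibitor, which protects the deaminated base from excision. The name also indicates a mitochondrial targeting sequence, although the feature table does not annotate it. A separate human PGK promoter drives puromycin N-acetyltransferase to enrich transfected cells. The small HIV-1 LTR, nef, SV40 large T and tetracycline-resistance hits appear to be backbone remnants.

A split deaminase half is inactive alone, so this plasmid would be used with a partner TALE construct carrying the complementary half, which the record does not identify. The stated purpose is to convert a TGA tryptophan codon (W25) of COX1 into a TAA stop codon, ablating the protein in rat C6 cells. The depositor notes that the repetitive RVD array may make the plasmid unsuitable for next-generation sequencing, with Sanger sequencing used instead.
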