Features (pLannotate 1.2.2; 18 found; start..end, strand, type, name):
      8..387     +  enhancer       CMV enhancer: human cytomegalovirus immediate early enhancer
    388..591     +  promoter       CMV promoter: human cytomegalovirus (CMV) immediate early promoter
    587..620     +  LTR            5' LTR (truncated) (fragment): truncated 5' long terminal repeat (LTR) from HIV-1
    636..654     +  promoter       T7 promoter: promoter for bacteriophage T7 RNA polymerase
    698..1402    +  CDS            avrXa10 (fragment): AVX10_XANOO - Experimental evidence at protein level: Swiss-Prot protein existence level 1. Avirulence protein. Induces the hypersensitive response (HR)in rice plants carrying the resistance gene Xa10. Activity depends on the presence of the core repeat domains; replacement with repeat domains from other proteins (AvrBs3 of X.euvesicatoria (AC P14727) or AvrXa7 of this organism) does not elicit the HR. Probably acts as a transcription factor in its host plant (rice) to induce plant resistance or disease. From Xanthomonas oryzae pv. oryzae.
   3095..3214    +  CDS            avrBs3 (fragment): AVRB3_XANEU - Experimental evidence at protein level: Swiss-Prot protein existence level 1. Avirulence protein. Acts as a transcription factor in C.annuum plants. In susceptible plants lacking the Bs3 resistance gene induces expression of a number of genes, including genes homologous to a family of auxin-induced genes, alpha-expansin genes, pectate lyase, anthocyanidin glucoside rhamnosyl transferase and at least one transcription factor, UPA20. Their expression leads to plant hypertrophy in mesophyll cells, probably mainly mediated by UPA20 (PubMed:17962565). In resistant plants induces the h
   3215..3355    +  CDS            dddA (fragment): DDDA_BURC1 - Experimental evidence at protein level: Swiss-Prot protein existence level 1. Toxic component of a toxin-immunity protein module, which functions as a cellular contact-dependent growth inhibition (CDI) system. CDI modules allow bacteria to communicate with and inhibit the growth of closely related neighboring bacteria in a contact-dependent fashion. Bacteria that have this module inhibit or kill bacteria without it, giving them a growth advantage. Probably specifically inhibited by cognate immunity protein DddI (Probable). The C-terminal 163 residue fragment has double-stranded DN
   3368..3616    +  CDS            UGI: UNGI_BPPB2 - Experimental evidence at protein level: Swiss-Prot protein existence level 1. This protein binds specifically and reversibly to the host uracil-DNA glycosylase, preventing removal of uracil residues from PBS2 DNA by the host uracil-excision repair system. From Bacillus phage PBS2 (Bacteriophage PBS2).
   3657..3881    +  polyA_signal   bGH poly(A) signal: bovine growth hormone polyadenylation signal
   3888..4398    +  promoter       hPGK promoter: human phosphoglycerate kinase 1 promoter
   4420..5019    +  CDS            PuroR (fragment): puromycin N-acetyltransferase; pac from Streptomyces; confers resistance to puromycin
   5062..5130    +  CDS            nef (fragment): NEF_HV1Z2 - Experimental evidence at protein level: Swiss-Prot protein existence level 1. Extracellular Nef protein targets CD4(+) T-lymphocytes for apoptosis by interacting with CXCR4 surface receptors. From Human immunodeficiency virus type 1 group M subtype D (isolate Z2/CDC-Z34) (HIV-1).
   5166..5287    -  polyA_signal   SV40 poly(A) signal: SV40 polyadenylation signal
   5310..5378    -  CDS            large T antigen (fragment): large T antigen from SV40 (simian virus 40)
   5394..5526    +  CDS            TcR (fragment): tetracycline efflux protein; tet; confers resistance to tetracycline
   5706..6294    -  rep_origin     ori: high-copy-number ColE1/pMB1/pBR322/pUC origin of replication
   6465..7325    -  CDS            AmpR: β-lactamase; bla; confers resistance to ampicillin, carbenicillin, and related antibiotics
   7326..7430    -  promoter       AmpR promoter: bla
>Addgene plasmid #198843 | pGL3-MTS-COX1-W25-R18-G1333N-UGI-Puro | addgene full sequence | sequence record 391791 | Addgene NGS Result
ACGCGTTGACATTGATTATTGACTAGTTATTAATAGTAATCAATTACGGGGTCATTAGTTCATAGCCCAT
ATATGGAGTTCCGCGTTACATAACTTACGGTAAATGGCCCGCCTGGCTGACCGCCCAACGACCCCCGCCC
ATTGACGTCAATAATGACGTATGTTCCCATAGTAACGCCAATAGGGACTTTCCATTGACGTCAATGGGTG
GAGTATTTACGGTAAACTGCCCACTTGGCAGTACATCAAGTGTATCATATGCCAAGTACGCCCCCTATTG
ACGTCAATGACGGTAAATGGCCCGCCTGGCATTATGCCCAGTACATGACCTTATGGGACTTTCCTACTTG
GCAGTACATCTACGTATTAGTCATCGCTATTACCATGGTGATGCGGTTTTGGCAGTACATCAATGGGCGT
GGATAGCGGTTTGACTCACGGGGATTTCCAAGTCTCCACCCCATTGACGTCAATGGGAGTTTGTTTTGGC
ACCAAAATCAACGGGACTTTCCAAAATGTCGTAACAACTCCGCCCCATTGACGCAAATGGGCGGTAGGCG
TGTACGGTGGGAGGTCTATATAAGCAGAGCTCTCTGGCTAACTAGAGAACCCACTGCTTACTGGCTTATC
GAAATTAATACGACTCACTATAGGGAGACAAGCTGGCTAGACCATGTTGGGGTTTGTGGGTCGGGTGGCC
GCTGCTCCGGCCTCCGGGGCCTTGCGGAGACTCACCCCTTCAGCGTCGCTGCCCCCAGCTCAGCTCTTAC
TGCGGGCCGCTCCGACGGCGGTCCATCCTGTCAGGGACTATGCGGCGCAAACATCTGAGAGCGGCGGAGG
CGGGAGCCCCGGCGCGGCCGCTGACTACAAGGATGACGACGATAAAGGTAGCGTGGATCTACGCACGCTC
GGCTACAGCCAGCAGCAACAGGAGAAGATCAAACCGAAGGTTCGTTCGACAGTGGCGCAGCACCACGAGG
CACTGGTCGGCCATGGGTTTACACACGCGCACATCGTTGCGCTCAGCCAACACCCGGCAGCGTTAGGGAC
CGTCGCTGTCAAGTATCAGGACATGATCGCAGCGTTGCCAGAGGCGACACACGAAGCGATCGTTGGCGTC
GGCAAACAGTGGTCCGGCGCACGCGCTCTGGAGGCCTTGCTCACGGTGGCGGGAGAGTTGAGAGGTCCAC
CGTTACAGTTGGACACAGGCCAACTTCTCAAGATTGCAAAACGTGGCGGCGTGACCGCAGTGGAGGCAGT
GCATGCATGGCGCAATGCACTGACGGGTGCCCCCCTGAACCTGACCCCGGAGCAGGTGGTGGCCATCGCT
AGTAATATTGGTGGCAAACAGGCTCTTGAGACGGTTCAGCGCCTCCTTCCAGTTCTCTGTCAAGCCCACG
GACTCACCCCAGATCAAGTTGTAGCGATTGCTAGTCATGACGGTGGCAAACAGGCTCTTGAAACCGTCCA
ACGCCTTCTACCAGTTCTCTGTCAAGCCCACGGACTAACCCCAGCGCAGGTTGTAGCGATTGCTAGTAAT
GGGGGTGGCAAACAGGCTCTTGAGACTGTTCAGCGCCTTCTACCAGTTCTCTGTCAAGCCCACGGCCTGA
CGCCCGAGCAAGTTGTAGCGATTGCTAGTAATGGGGGTGGCAAACAGGCTCTTGAGACTGTTCAGCGCCT
TCTACCAGTTCTCTGTCAAGCCCACGGCCTGACGCCCGAGCAAGTGGTAGCGATTGCTAGTAATATTGGT
GGCAAACAGGCTCTTGAGACGGTTCAGCGCCTCCTTCCAGTTCTCTGTCAAGCCCACGGACTCACCCCAG
ATCAAGTTGTAGCGATTGCTAGTAATATTGGTGGCAAACAGGCTCTTGAGACGGTTCAGCGCCTCCTTCC
AGTTCTCTGTCAAGCCCACGGACTCACCCCAGATCAAGTTGTAGCGATTGCTAGTAATATTGGTGGCAAA
CAGGCTCTTGAGACGGTTCAGCGCCTCCTTCCAGTTCTCTGTCAAGCCCACGGACTCACCCCAGATCAAG
TTGTAGCGATTGCTAGTAACAATGGTGGCAAACAGGCTCTTGAAACCGTACAGCGCCTACTGCCAGTTCT
CTGTCAAGCCCACGGTCTGACTCCGGAGCAAGTTGTAGCAATTGCTAGTCATGACGGTGGCAAACAGGCT
CTTGAAACCGTCCAACGCCTTCTACCAGTTCTCTGTCAAGCCCACGGACTAACCCCAGCGCAAGTTGTAG
CGATTGCTAGTAATGGGGGTGGCAAACAGGCTCTTGAGACTGTTCAGCGCCTTCTACCAGTTCTCTGTCA
AGCCCACGGCCTGACGCCCGAGCAAGTTGTAGCGATTGCTAGTAACAATGGTGGCAAACAGGCTCTTGAA
ACCGTACAGCGCCTACTGCCAGTTCTCTGTCAAGCCCACGGTCTGACTCCGGAGCAAGTTGTAGCGATTG
CTAGTAATGGGGGTGGCAAACAGGCTCTTGAGACTGTTCAGCGCCTTCTACCAGTTCTCTGTCAAGCCCA
CGGCCTGACGCCCGAGCAAGTTGTAGCGATAGCCAGTCATGACGGTGGCAAACAGGCTCTTGAAACCGTC
CAACGCCTTCTACCAGTTCTCTGTCAAGCCCACGGACTAACCCCAGCGCAAGTTGTAGCGATTGCTAGTC
ATGACGGTGGCAAACAGGCTCTTGAAACCGTCCAACGCCTTCTACCAGTTCTCTGTCAAGCCCACGGACT
AACCCCAGCGCAAGTTGTAGCGATTGCAAGTCATGACGGTGGCAAACAGGCTCTTGAAACCGTCCAACGC
CTTCTACCAGTTCTCTGTCAAGCCCACGGACTAACCCCAGCGCAAGTTGTAGCGATTGCTAGTAATGGGG
GTGGCAAACAGGCTCTTGAGACTGTTCAGCGCCTTCTACCAGTTCTCTGTCAAGCCCACGGCCTGACGCC
CGAGCAAGTTGTAGCGATTGCTTCCAATATTGGTGGCAAACAGGCTCTTGAGACGGTTCAGCGCCTCCTT
CCAGTTCTCTGTCAAGCCCACGGACTCACCCCAGATCAAGTTGTAGCGATTGCCTCTCATGACGGCGGCA
GGCCGGCGCTGGAGAGCATTGTTGCCCAGTTATCTCGCCCTGATCCGGCGTTGGCCGCGTTGACCAACGA
CCACCTCGTCGCCTTGGCCTGCCTCGGCGGACGTCCTGCGCTGGATGCAGTGAAAAAGGGATTGGGAGGC
TCCGGCTCCTACGCCCTGGGCCCATATCAGATCTCTGCCCCACAGCTGCCAGCATACAACGGACAGACCG
TGGGCACATTCTACTATGTGAATGACGCCGGCGGCCTGGAGTCTAAGGTGTTTAGCTCCGGCGGCTCTGG
AGGCAGCACCAACCTGTCTGACATCATCGAGAAGGAGACAGGCAAGCAGCTGGTCATCCAGGAGAGCATC
CTGATGCTGCCCGAAGAAGTCGAAGAAGTGATCGGAAACAAGCCTGAGAGCGATATCCTGGTCCATACCG
CCTACGACGAGAGTACCGACGAAAATGTGATGCTGCTGACATCCGACGCCCCAGAGTATAAGCCCTGGGC
TCTGGTCATCCAGGATTCCAACGGAGAGAACAAAATCAAAATGCTGTAATCTAGAGGGCCCGTTTAAACC
CGCTGATCAGCCTCGACTGTGCCTTCTAGTTGCCAGCCATCTGTTGTTTGCCCCTCCCCCGTGCCTTCCT
TGACCCTGGAAGGTGCCACTCCCACTGTCCTTTCCTAATAAAATGAGGAAATTGCATCGCATTGTCTGAG
TAGGTGTCATTCTATTCTGGGGGGTGGGGTGGGGCAGGACAGCAAGGGGGAGGATTGGGAAGACAATAGC
AGGCATGCTGGGGATGCGGTGGGCTCTATGGCTCGAGGGGGTTGGGGTTGCGCCTTTTCCAAGGCAGCCC
TGGGTTTGCGCAGGGACGCGGCTGCTCTGGGCGTGGTTCCGGGAAACGCAGCGGCGCCGACCCTGGGACT
CGCACATTCTTCACGTCCGTTCGCAGCGTCACCCGGATCTTCGCCGCTACCCTTGTGGGCCCCCCGGCGA
CGCTTCCTGCTCCGCCCCTAAGTCGGGAAGGTTCCTTGCGGTTCGCGGCGTGCCGGACGTGACAAACGGA
AGCCGCACGTCTCACTAGTACCCTCGCAGACGGACAGCGCCAGGGAGCAATGGCAGCGCGCCGACCGCGA
TGGGCTGTGGCCAATAGCGGCTGCTCAGCAGGGCGCGCCGAGAGCAGCGGCCGGGAAGGGGCGGTGCGGG
AGGCGGGGTGTGGGGCGGTAGTGTGGGCCCTGTTCCTGCCCGCGCGGTGTTCCGCATTCTGCAAGCCTCC
GGAGCGCACGTCGGCAGTCGGCTCCCTCGTTGACCGAATCACCGACCTCTCTCCCCAGGGGGATCCACCG
GAGCTTACCATGACCGAGTACAAGCCCACGGTGCGCCTCGCCACCCGCGACGACGTCCCCAGGGCCGTAC
GCACCCTCGCCGCCGCGTTCGCCGACTACCCCGCCACGCGCCACACCGTCGATCCGGACCGCCACATCGA
GCGGGTCACCGAGCTGCAAGAACTCTTCCTCACGCGCGTCGGGCTCGACATCGGCAAGGTGTGGGTCGCG
GACGACGGCGCCGCGGTGGCGGTCTGGACCACGCCGGAGAGCGTCGAAGCGGGGGCGGTGTTCGCCGAGA
TCGGCCCGCGCATGGCCGAGTTGAGCGGTTCCCGGCTGGCCGCGCAGCAACAGATGGAAGGCCTCCTGGC
GCCGCACCGGCCCAAGGAGCCCGCGTGGTTCCTGGCCACCGTCGGCGTCTCGCCCGACCACCAGGGCAAG
GGTCTGGGCAGCGCCGTCGTGCTCCCCGGAGTGGAGGCGGCCGAGCGCGCCGGGGTGCCCGCCTTCCTGG
AAACCTCCGCGCCCCGCAACCTCCCCTTCTACGAGCGGCTCGGCTTCACCGTCACCGCCGACGTCGAGGT
GCCCGAAGGACCGCGCACCTGGTGCATGACCCGCAAGCCCGGTGCCTGACGCCCGCCCCACGACCCGCAG
CGCCCGACCGAAAGGAGCGCACGACCCCATGCATCGGTACCTTTAAGACCAATGACTTACAAGGCAGCTG
TAGATCTTAGCCACTTTCTAGAGTCGGGGCGGCCGGCCGCTTCGAGCAGACATGATAAGATACATTGATG
AGTTTGGACAAACCACAACTAGAATGCAGTGAAAAAAATGCTTTATTTGTGAAATTTGTGATGCTATTGC
TTTATTTGTAACCATTATAAGCTGCAATAAACAAGTTAACAACAACAATTGCATTCATTTTATGTTTCAG
GTTCAGGGGGAGGTGTGGGAGGTTTTTTAAAGCAAGTAAAACCTCTACAAATGTGGTAAAATCGATAAGG
ATCCGTCGACCGATGCCCTTGAGAGCCTTCAACCCAGTCAGCTCCTTCCGGTGGGCGCGGGGCATGACTA
TCGTCGCCGCACTTATGACTGTCTTCTTTATCATGCAACTCGTAGGACAGGTGCCGGCAGCGCTCTTCCG
CTTCCTCGCTCACTGACTCGCTGCGCTCGGTCGTTCGGCTGCGGCGAGCGGTATCAGCTCACTCAAAGGC
GGTAATACGGTTATCCACAGAATCAGGGGATAACGCAGGAAAGAACATGTGAGCAAAAGGCCAGCAAAAG
GCCAGGAACCGTAAAAAGGCCGCGTTGCTGGCGTTTTTCCATAGGCTCCGCCCCCCTGACGAGCATCACA
AAAATCGACGCTCAAGTCAGAGGTGGCGAAACCCGACAGGACTATAAAGATACCAGGCGTTTCCCCCTGG
AAGCTCCCTCGTGCGCTCTCCTGTTCCGACCCTGCCGCTTACCGGATACCTGTCCGCCTTTCTCCCTTCG
GGAAGCGTGGCGCTTTCTCATAGCTCACGCTGTAGGTATCTCAGTTCGGTGTAGGTCGTTCGCTCCAAGC
TGGGCTGTGTGCACGAACCCCCCGTTCAGCCCGACCGCTGCGCCTTATCCGGTAACTATCGTCTTGAGTC
CAACCCGGTAAGACACGACTTATCGCCACTGGCAGCAGCCACTGGTAACAGGATTAGCAGAGCGAGGTAT
GTAGGCGGTGCTACAGAGTTCTTGAAGTGGTGGCCTAACTACGGCTACACTAGAAGAACAGTATTTGGTA
TCTGCGCTCTGCTGAAGCCAGTTACCTTCGGAAAAAGAGTTGGTAGCTCTTGATCCGGCAAACAAACCAC
CGCTGGTAGCGGTGGTTTTTTTGTTTGCAAGCAGCAGATTACGCGCAGAAAAAAAGGATCTCAAGAAGAT
CCTTTGATCTTTTCTACGGGGTCTGACGCTCAGTGGAACGAAAACTCACGTTAAGGGATTTTGGTCATGA
GATTATCAAAAAGGATCTTCACCTAGATCCTTTTAAATTAAAAATGAAGTTTTAAATCAATCTAAAGTAT
ATATGAGTAAACTTGGTCTGACAGTTACCAATGCTTAATCAGTGAGGCACCTATCTCAGCGATCTGTCTA
TTTCGTTCATCCATAGTTGCCTGACTCCCCGTCGTGTAGATAACTACGATACGGGAGGGCTTACCATCTG
GCCCCAGTGCTGCAATGATACCGCGGGACCCACGCTCACCGGCTCCAGATTTATCAGCAATAAACCAGCC
AGCCGGAAGGGCCGAGCGCAGAAGTGGTCCTGCAACTTTATCCGCCTCCATCCAGTCTATTAATTGTTGC
CGGGAAGCTAGAGTAAGTAGTTCGCCAGTTAATAGTTTGCGCAACGTTGTTGCCATTGCTACAGGCATCG
TGGTGTCACGCTCGTCGTTTGGTATGGCTTCATTCAGCTCCGGTTCCCAACGATCAAGGCGAGTTACATG
ATCCCCCATGTTGTGCAAAAAAGCGGTTAGCTCCTTCGGTCCTCCGATCGTTGTCAGAAGTAAGTTGGCC
GCAGTGTTATCACTCATGGTTATGGCAGCACTGCATAATTCTCTTACTGTCATGCCATCCGTAAGATGCT
TTTCTGTGACTGGTGAGTACTCAACCAAGTCATTCTGAGAATAGTGTATGCGGCGACCGAGTTGCTCTTG
CCCGGCGTCAATACGGGATAATACCGCGCCACATAGCAGAACTTTAAAAGTGCTCATCATTGGAAAACGT
TCTTCGGGGCGAAAACTCTCAAGGATCTTACCGCTGTTGAGATCCAGTTCGATGTAACCCACTCGTGCAC
CCAACTGATCTTCAGCATCTTTTACTTTCACCAGCGTTTCTGGGTGAGCAAAAACAGGAAGGCAAAATGC
CGCAAAAAAGGGAATAAGGGCGACACGGAAATGTTGAATACTCATACTCTTCCTTTTTCAATATTATTGA
AGCATTTATCAGGGTTATTGTCTCATGAGCGGATACATATTTGAATGTATTTAGAAAAATAAACAAATAG
GGGTTCCGCGCACATTTCCCCGAAAAGTGCCACCTG
